Addgene plasmid #25977: MSCV T274V KSR1 IRES GFP
Depositing lab: Rob Lewis. Depositing organization: University of Nebraska Medical Center. Publication: Phosphorylation regulates KSR1 stability, ERK activation, and cell proliferation. Razidlo GL, Kortum RL, Haferbier JL, Lewis RE. J Biol Chem. 2004 Nov 12. 279(46):47808-14. 10.1074/jbc.M406395200 PubMed 15371409.
Backbone
  Vector backbone: MSCV
  Backbone size w/o insert (bp): 6500
  Vector type: Mammalian Expression, Retroviral
  Selectable markers: GFP
Growth in bacteria
  Bacterial resistance: Ampicillin, 100 μg/mL
  Growth temperature: 37°C
  Growth strain: DH5alpha
  Copy number: High Copy
Gene/Insert
  Gene/Insert name: Kinase suppressor of Ras 1 (alt name: KSR1)
  Species: M. musculus (mouse)
  Insert size (bp): 2700
  Mutation: changed threonine 274 to valine
  GenBank ID: NM_013571
  Entrez Gene: Ksr1 (a.k.a. B-KSR1, D11Bhm183e, D11Bhm184e, Ksr, RSU2, hb, mKSR1)
  Tag / fusion protein: Flag (C terminal on insert)
  Cloning method: Restriction Enzyme; 5′ cloning site EcoR1 (not destroyed); 3′ cloning site Sal1/Xho1 (destroyed during cloning)
  Sequencing primers: 5′ n/a; 3′ n/a
Resource information
  A portion of this plasmid was derived from a plasmid made by: M. Therrien
Terms and licenses: Academic/Nonprofit Terms; Industry Terms: Not Available to Industry
How to cite: MSCV T274V KSR1 IRES GFP was a gift from Rob Lewis (Addgene plasmid # 25977 ; http://n2t.net/addgene:25977 ; RRID:Addgene_25977)
