[The description below was written by a language model from this plasmid's Addgene catalogue record.]
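Description:
MSCV T274V KSR1 IRES GFP is a retroviral mammalian expression plasmid built on the murine stem cell virus (MSCV) backbone, recorded as about 6.5 kb without insert. It is maintained in E. coli as a high-copy plasmid under ampicillin selection. No feature table accompanies the record, so the origin of replication and the exact arrangement of viral elements are not itemised. In MSCV-type vectors generally, the long terminal repeats flank the cargo, the 5′ LTR serves as the promoter in transduced cells, and a packaging signal allows the transcript to be incorporated into retroviral particles when the plasmid is introduced into a suitable packaging cell line.

The insert is mouse kinase suppressor of Ras 1 (Ksr1), roughly 2.7 kb, carrying a threonine-to-valine substitution at residue 274 and a C-terminal Flag epitope for detection or immunoprecipitation. It was cloned by restriction digestion, with the 5′ EcoRI site retained and a 3′ SalI/XhoI junction that was destroyed by ligation of compatible ends. As the name indicates, the KSR1 coding region is followed by an IRES and GFP. Both proteins are therefore translated from a single bicistronic transcript, and GFP fluorescence marks transduced cells. GFP is the only selectable marker listed for mammalian cells, so expressing cells would be identified or sorted by fluorescence rather than by drug resistance.

KSR1 is a scaffold protein of the Raf/MEK/ERK pathway, and replacing threonine with valine prevents phosphorylation at that position. The associated publication concerns how phosphorylation regulates KSR1 stability, ERK activation and cell proliferation. This suggests the construct is used for stable expression of a phosphorylation-site mutant for comparison with other KSR1 forms.
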