>Addgene plasmid #25977 | MSCV T274V KSR1 IRES GFP | addgene partial sequence | sequence record 32029 | 25977 with mKsr1-F 5'-tgctcgagacagtagcttgg
GCTGGGCAGAGCGGGTGCCAGCACTCAGGGACCCCGTTCCATCTCCGTGTCCGCCCTGCCTGCCTCAGAC
TCTCCGGTCCCCGGCCTCAGTGAGGGCCTCTCGGACTCCTGTATCCCCTTGCACACCAGCGGCCGGCTGA
CCCCCCGGGCCCTGCACAGCTTCATCACGCCCCCTACCACACCCCAGCTACGACGGCACGCCAAGCTGAA
GCCACCTAGGGTACCCCCACCGCCAAGCCGCAAGGTCTTCCAGCTGCTCCCCAGCTTCCCCACACTCACA
CGGAGCAAGTCCCACGAGTCCCAGCTGGGAAACCGAATCGACGACGTCACCCCGATGAAGTTTGAACTCC
CTCATGGATCCCCACAGCTGGTACGAAGGGATATCGGGCTCTCGGTGACGCACAGGTTCTCCACAAAGTC
ATGGTTGTCACAGGTGTGCAACGTGTGCCAGAAGAGCATGATTTTTGGCGTGAAGTGCAAACACTGCAGG
TTAAAATGCCATAACAAGTGCACAAAGGAAGCTCCCGCCTGCAGGATCACCTTCCTCCCACTGGCCAGGC
TTCGGAGGACAGAGTCTGTCCCGTCAGATATCAACAACCCAGTGGACAGAGCAGCAGAGCCCCATTTTGG
AACCCTTCCCAAGGCCCTGACAAAGAAGGAGCACCCTCCAGCCATGAACCTGGACTCCAGCAGCAACCCA
TCCTCCACCACGTCCTCCACACCCTCATCGCCGGCACCTTTCCTGACCTCATCTAATCCCTCCAGTGCCA
CCACGCCTCCCAACCCGTCACCTGGCCAGCGGGACAGCAGGTTCAGCTTCCCAGACATTTCAGCCTGTTC
TC
