>Addgene plasmid #25977 | MSCV T274V KSR1 IRES GFP | addgene partial sequence | sequence record 32030 | 25977 with IRES-R
TATAGACAACGCACACCGGCCTTATTCCAAGCGGCTTCGGCCAGTAACGTTAGGGGGGGGGCGGAATTGA
TCCCGCTCGACCTGCAGGCATGCAAGCTTATCGATACGCGTGGTACCTCACTTGTCATCGTCGTCCTTGT
AGTCCATCTTTGGATTACCGGACTCCAGGGTCCCCAGGCCAAACCTTTCAAAGCGGGGCATGACTTTGCT
GCTGTTAATGTCAGCCGACTTCCAAAAGTGCCCAGGGTGGGAGAGCCGCCGGTTCAGCTTGGGCAGCCTC
TCCAGCATGTCCATCAGCAGGCTGAAGCTGGGTCTCTCCTGCAGATCGAAAGCCCAGCAGGCAGACAGGA
TCTCGCCGACTTCCTTCCCCAGGCTGACGGATGCCAGGACGCGCCGTACTCCTTCCCCACTTCCAATCTG
CCAGATCAAGGCCTCAGCAGGCTGGTGCTTAAAGGGCCAGTCTCTTGCCTGTAGTTCATACCACACAGTC
CCGAATGCATAGACATCGGCTGCTTTGGAGAAGGGCAGCTGGTCCTCGTCCCGCCCCGGGATCATTTCTC
GTACGATCTCGGGGGCCAGGTAGCACAGCCAGTCATGTGACAGTTTCAGTTGGTTCTCGCGCCGTTCCTC
TCGGACCACACCCGAGATCCCAAACAGCCCGAAGTCTGTGATGACCACTTTGCCGTTGTCATAGAAGACA
TTCTTGGACTTGAGGTCCTTGTGCACGATGCCTTTTGCATGAAGATAACCCATGCCCTTGATGATCTCCT
GGGCGATCTGCCTAGTCTTATTGATGTCCAGAGACGTCTTGGGGTCCCTCACGAATGAATGCAATGTCCG
CCCCTTGCAGAAGCTGGTGATAATGGCCAGGTGAGGTGGGTTCATGC
